>Addgene plasmid #65521 | attB-GFP | depositor full sequence | sequence record 122031 | attB-GFP sequence 2809 bps
CCGGCTTGTCGACGACGGCGGTCTCCGTCGTCAGGATCATCCGTGTCCAAGGGCGAGGAACTGTTCACCG
GCGTGGTGCCCATCCTGGTGGAGCTGGACGGCGACGTGAACGGCCACAAGTTCAGCGTGTCCGGCGAGGG
CGAAGGCGACGCCACCTACGGCAAGCTGACCCTGAAGTTCATCTGCACCACCGGCAAGCTGCCCGTGCCC
TGGCCCACCCTGGTGACCACCCTGACCTACGGCGTGCAGTGCTTCAGCAGATACCCCGACCACATGAAGC
AGCACGATTTCTTCAAGAGCGCCATGCCCGAGGGCTACGTCCAGGTAAGTGTGTACGGTGGGATCCGGTC
TATATAAGGAGAGCTGTCTGCAAACCCTATGCTACTGCGGCCGCTCGATAACTTCGTATAGCATACATTA
TACGAAGTTATATTCTGTTGACAATTAATCATCGGCATAGTATATCGGCATAGTATAATACGACAAGGTG
AGGAACTAAACCATGGGATCGGCCATTGAACAAGATGGATTGCACGCAGGTTCTCCGGCCGCTTGGGTGG
AGAGGCTATTCGGCTATGACTGGGCACAACAGACGATCGGCTGCTCTGATGCCGCCGTGTTCCGGCTGTC
AGCGCAGGGGCGCCCGGTTCTTTTTGTCAAGACCGACCTGTCCGGTGCCCTGAATGAACTGCAGGACGAG
GCAGCGCGGCTATCGTGGCTGGCCACGACGGGCGTTCCTTGCGCAGCTGTGCTCGACGTTGTCACTGAAG
CGGGAAGGGACTGGCTGCTATTGGGCGAAGTGCCGGGGCAGGATCTCCTGTCATCTCACCTTGCTCCTGC
CGAGAAAGTATCCATCATGGCTGATGCAATGCGGCGGCTGCATACGCTTGATCCGGCTACCTGCCCATTC
GACCACCAAGCGAAACATCGCATCGAGCGAGCACGTACTCGGATGGAAGCCGGTCTTGTCGATCAGGATG
ATCTGGACGAAGAGCATCAGGGGCTCGCGCCAGCCGAACTGTTCGCCAGGCTCAAGGCGCGCATGCCCGA
CGGCGAGGATCTCGTCGTGACCCATGGCGATGCCTGCTTGCCGAATATCATGGTGGAAAATGGCCGCTTT
TCTGGATTCATCGACTGTGGCCGGCTGGGTGTGGCGGACCGCTATCAGGACATAGCGTTGGCTACCCGTG
ATATTGCTGAAGAGCTTGGCGGCGAATGGGCTGACCGCTTCCTCGTGCTTTACGGTATCGCCGCCCCCGA
TTCGCAGCGCATCGCCTTCTATCGCCTTCTTGACGAGTTCTTCTGAGCGGGACTCTGGGGTTCGAATAAA
GACCGACCAAGCGACGTCTGAGAGCTCCCTGGCGAATTCGGTACCAATAAAAGAGCTTTATTTTCATGAT
CTGTGTGTTGGTTTTTGGCCGCGTTGCTGGCGTTTTTCCATAGGCTCCGCCCCCCTGACGAGCATCACAA
AAATCGACGCTCAAGTCAGAGGTGGCGAAACCCGACAGGACTATAAAGATACCAGGCGTTTCCCCCTGGA
AGCTCCCTCGTGCGCTCTCCTGTTCCGACCCTGCCGCTTACCGGATACCTGTCCGCCTTTCTCCCTTCGG
GAAGCGTGGCGCTTTCTCATAGCTCACGCTGTAGGTATCTCAGTTCGGTGTAGGTCGTTCGCTCCAAGCT
GGGCTGTGTGCACGAACCCCCCGTTCAGCCCGACCGCTGCGCCTTATCCGGTAACTATCGTCTTGAGTCC
AACCCGGTAAGACACGACTTATCGCCACTGGCAGCAGCCACTGGTAACAGGATTAGCAGAGCGAGGTATG
TAGGCGGTGCTACAGAGTTCTTGAAGTGGTGGCCTAACTACGGCTACACTAGAAGAACAGTATTTGGTAT
CTGCGCTCTGCTGAAGCCAGTTACCTTCGGAAAAAGAGTTGGTAGCTCTTGATCCGGCAAACAAACCACC
GCTGGTAGCGGTGGTTTTTTTGTTTGCAAGCAGCAGATTACGCGCAGAAAAAAAGGATCTCAAGAAGATC
CTTTGATCTTTTCTAGTGTGCGGCGCGATAACTTCGTATAGCATACATTATACGAAGTTATCGCTCGAGT
AGGACAAATCCGCCGGGATAATTAATACATAACCTTATGTATCATACACATACGATTTAGGTGACACTAT
AGAAGCTTAACATCCACTTTTTTTTCCCCACAGGAGCGCACCATCTTTTTCAAGGACGACGGCAACTACA
AGACCAGGGCCGAGGTGAAGTTCGAGGGCGACACACTGGTGAACAGGATCGAGCTGAAGGGCATCGACTT
CAAAGAGGACGGCAACATCCTGGGCCACAAGCTGGAATACAACTACAACAGCCACAACGTGTACATTATG
GCCGACAAGCAGAAGAACGGCATCAAGGTCAACTTCAAGATCCGGCACAACATCGAGGACGGCAGCGTGC
AGCTGGCCGACCACTACCAGCAGAACACCCCCATCGGCGACGGCCCCGTGCTGCTGCCCGACAACCACTA
CCTGAGCACCCAGAGCGCTCTCAGCAAGGACCCCAACGAGAAGCGGGACCACATGGTGCTGAAAGAATTT
GTGACAGCCGCCGGAATCACCCTGGGCATGGACGAGCTGTACAAGAGCAGCGGCCCCAGCGGCAGCAGCA
GCCTGGAAGTGCTGTTCCAGGGCCCCCTGAGCAGCTCTGGCCCCTCTGGCAGCGCCGCCAAGTTCAAAGA
AACAGCTGCTGCTAAATTCGAGCGGCAGCACATGGACAGCGGAGGAGGAGGCGAGAACCTGTACTTTCAG
GGAGGCGGA
Features (pLannotate 1.2.2; 8 found; start..end, strand, type, name):
    398..431     +  protein_bind   loxP: Cre-mediated recombination occurs in the 8-bp core sequence (GCATACAT). Cre recombinase
    437..484     +  promoter       EM7 promoter: synthetic bacterial promoter&nbsp
    503..1306    +  CDS            NeoR/KanR: aminoglycoside phosphotransferase from Tn5; aph(3')-II (or nptII); confers resistance to neomycin, kanamycin, and G418 (Geneticin®)
   1435..2023    -  rep_origin     ori: high-copy-number ColE1/pMB1/pBR322/pUC origin of replication
   2058..2091    +  protein_bind   loxP: Cre-mediated recombination occurs in the 8-bp core sequence (GCATACAT). Cre recombinase
   2155..2173    +  promoter       SP6 promoter: promoter for bacteriophage SP6 RNA polymerase
   2201..2353    +  CDS            cEGFP (fragment): cEGFP is a basic (constitutively fluorescent) green fluorescent protein published in 2008, derived from Aequorea victoria.
   2366..321     +  CDS            cEGFP (across the origin): cEGFP is a basic (constitutively fluorescent) green fluorescent protein published in 2008, derived from Aequorea victoria.
