[The description below was written by a language model from this plasmid's Addgene catalogue record, the feature table of its GenBank file and pLannotate feature annotations shown in this document.]
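Description:
attB-GFP is a compact (about 2.8 kb) donor plasmid built on a pUC57 backbone for making GFP knock-in fusions by Bxb1 integrase-mediated recombination in cell lines that already carry a MIN tag at the gene of interest. It is catalogued as a mammalian expression / mouse targeting vector. In bacteria it is maintained at high copy from a ColE1/pUC-type origin and selected with kanamycin.

According to the record, the GFP coding sequence is split into two artificial exons separated by an intron that holds the kanamycin resistance. The feature table is consistent with this. EGFP-type coding sequence is annotated in two pieces, one of which spans the numbering origin of the circular map. Between them lies a block containing the Tn5 NeoR/KanR gene under the synthetic bacterial EM7 promoter, together with the replication origin. This block is flanked by two loxP sites in the same orientation, so Cre recombinase could in principle excise the bacterial sequences after integration, although the record does not state this use. A short SP6 promoter lies upstream of the GFP fragment. No mammalian promoter is annotated, which fits a design where the integrated GFP is expressed from the tagged endogenous locus.

The Bxb1 attB site named in the insert (listed as 756 bp) is not annotated in either feature table. The separate GenBank record covers only 1,134 bp. It shows the EM7 promoter and a loxP site, and also annotates a TEV site, an S-Tag and an HRV 3C site, none of which appears in the full-sequence annotation. How those elements relate to the deposited plasmid is unclear from the record.
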