Addgene plasmid #65521: attB-GFP
Purpose: Plasmid for the generation of GFP-knockin fusions via Bxb1-mediated recombination into MIN-tagged cell lines
Depositing lab: Sebastian Bultmann. Depositing organization: Ludwig-Maximilians-Universitaet Muenchen (LMU). Publication: A modular open platform for systematic functional studies under physiological conditions. Mulholland CB, Smets M, Schmidtmann E, Leidescher S, Markaki Y, Hofweber M, Qin W, Manzo M, Kremmer E, Thanisch K, Bauer C, Rombaut P, Herzog F, Leonhardt H, Bultmann S. Nucleic Acids Res. 2015 May 24. pii: gkv550. 10.1093/nar/gkv550 PubMed 26007658.
Backbone
  Vector backbone: pUC57
  Modifications to backbone: GFP is split into two artifical exons separated by an intron harboring the Kanamycin resistance
  Vector type: Mammalian Expression, Mouse Targeting ; Bxb1
Growth in bacteria
  Bacterial resistance: Kanamycin, 50 μg/mL
  Growth temperature: 37°C
  Growth strain: JM109
  Copy number: High Copy
Gene/Insert
  Gene/Insert name: attB-GFP
  Insert size (bp): 756
Terms and licenses: Academic/Nonprofit Terms; Industry Terms: Not Available to Industry
How to cite: attB-GFP was a gift from Sebastian Bultmann (Addgene plasmid # 65521 ; http://n2t.net/addgene:65521 ; RRID:Addgene_65521)
