LOCUS       Exported 1134 bp ds-DNA linear SYN 21-MAY-2021
DEFINITION  Plasmid for the generation of GFP-knockin fusions via Bxb1-mediated
            recombination into MIN-tagged cell lines.
ACCESSION   .
VERSION     .
KEYWORDS    attB-GFP
SOURCE      synthetic DNA construct
  ORGANISM  synthetic DNA construct
REFERENCE   1 (bases 1 to 1134)
  AUTHORS   Mulholland CB, Smets M, Schmidtmann E, Leidescher S, Markaki Y,
            Hofweber M, Qin W, Manzo M, Kremmer E, Thanisch K, Bauer C, Rombaut
            P, Herzog F, Leonhardt H, Bultmann S
  TITLE     A modular open platform for systematic functional studies under
            physiological conditions.
  JOURNAL   Nucleic Acids Res. 2015 May 24. pii: gkv550.
  PUBMED    26007658
REFERENCE   2 (bases 1 to 1134)
  AUTHORS   .
  TITLE     Direct Submission
  JOURNAL   Exported May 21, 2021 from SnapGene Server 1.1.58
            http://www.snapgene.com
FEATURES             Location/Qualifiers
     source          1..1134
                     /organism="synthetic DNA construct"
                     /mol_type="other DNA"
     promoter        complement(69..116)
                     /label=EM7 promoter
                     /note="synthetic bacterial promoter "
     protein_bind    complement(122..155)
                     /label=loxP
                     /bound_moiety="Cre recombinase"
                     /note="Cre-mediated recombination occurs in the 8-bp core
                     sequence (GCATACAT)."
     CDS             complement(559..579)
                     /codon_start=1
                     /product="tobacco etch virus (TEV) protease recognition and
                     cleavage site"
                     /label=TEV site
                     /translation="ENLYFQG"
     CDS             complement(592..636)
                     /codon_start=1
                     /product="affinity and epitope tag derived from pancreatic
                     ribonuclease A"
                     /label=S-Tag
                     /translation="KETAAAKFERQHMDS"
     CDS             complement(676..699)
                     /codon_start=1
                     /product="recognition and cleavage site for human
                     rhinovirus 3C and PreScission proteases"
                     /label=HRV 3C site
                     /translation="LEVLFQGP"
ORIGIN
        1 gcggccggag aacctgcgtg caatccatct tgttcaatgg ccgatcccat ggtttagttc
       61 ctcaccttgt cgtattatac tatgccgata tactatgccg atgattaatt gtcaacagaa
      121 tataacttcg tataatgtat gctatacgaa gttatcgagc ggccgcagta gcatagggtt
      181 tgcagacagc tctccttata tagaccggat cccaccgtac acacttacct ggacgtagcc
      241 ctcgggcatg gcgctcttga agaaatcgtg ctgcttcatg tggtcggggt atctgctgaa
      301 gcactgcacg ccgtaggtca gggtggtcac cagggtgggc cagggcacgg gcagcttgcc
      361 ggtggtgcag atgaacttca gggtcagctt gccgtaggtg gcgtcgcctt cgccctcgcc
      421 ggacacgctg aacttgtggc cgttcacgtc gccgtccagc tccaccagga tgggcaccac
      481 gccggtgaac agttcctcgc ccttggacac ggatgatcct gacgacggag accgccgtcg
      541 tcgacaagcc ggtccgcctc cctgaaagta caggttctcg cctcctcctc cgctgtccat
      601 gtgctgccgc tcgaatttag cagcagctgt ttctttgaac ttggcggcgc tgccagaggg
      661 gccagagctg ctcagggggc cctggaacag cacttccagg ctgctgctgc cgctggggcc
      721 gctgctcttg tacagctcgt ccatgcccag ggtgattccg gcggctgtca caaattcttt
      781 cagcaccatg tggtcccgct tctcgttggg gtccttgctg agagcgctct gggtgctcag
      841 gtagtggttg tcgggcagca gcacggggcc gtcgccgatg ggggtgttct gctggtagtg
      901 gtcggccagc tgcacgctgc cgtcctcgat gttgtgccgg atcttgaagt tgaccttgat
      961 gccgttcttc tgcttgtcgg ccataatgta cacgttgtgg ctgttgtagt tgtattccag
     1021 cttgtggccc aggatgttgc cgtcctcttt gaagtcgatg cccttcagct cgatcctgtt
     1081 caccagtgtg tcgccctcga acttcacctc ggccctggtc ttgtagttgc cgtc
//
