>Addgene plasmid #65521 | attB-GFP | addgene partial sequence | sequence record 122029 | pBR322ori-3 5'-tttgtttgcaagcagcagat-3'
GGATCTCAAGAAGATCCTTTGATCTTTTCTAGTGTGCGGCGCGATAACTTCGTATAGCATACATTATACG
AAGTTATCGCTCGAGTAGGACAAATCCGCCGGGATAATTAATACATAACCTTATGTATCATACACATACG
ATTTAGGTGACACTATAGAAGCTTAACATCCACTTTTTTTTCCCCACAGGAGCGCACCATCTTTTTCAAG
GACGACGGCAACTACAAGACCAGGGCCGAGGTGAAGTTCGAGGGCGACACACTGGTGAACAGGATCGAGC
TGAAGGGCATCGACTTCAAAGAGGACGGCAACATCCTGGGCCACAAGCTGGAATACAACTACAACAGCCA
CAACGTGTACATTATGGCCGACAAGCAGAAGAACGGCATCAAGGTCAACTTCAAGATCCGGCACAACATC
GAGGACGGCAGCGTGCAGCTGGCCGACCACTACCAGCAGAACACCCCCATCGGCGACGGCCCCGTGCTGC
TGCCCGACAACCACTACCTGAGCACCCAGAGCGCTCTCAGCAAGGACCCCAACGAGAAGCGGGACCACAT
GGTGCTGAAAGAATTTGTGACAGCCGCCGGAATCACCCTGGGCATGGACGAGCTGTACAAGAGCAGCGGC
CCCAGCGGCAGCAGCAGCCTGGAAGTGCTGTTCCAGGGCCCCCTGAGCAGCTCTGGCCCCTCTGGCAGCG
CCGCCAAGTTCAAAGAAACAGCTGCTGCTAAATTCGAGCGGCAGCACATGGACAGCGGAGGAGGAGGCGA
GAACCTGTACTTTCAGGGAGGCGGACCGGCTTGTCGACGACGGCGGTCTCCGTCGTCAGGATCATCCGTG
TCCAAGGGCGAGGAACTGTTCACCGGCGTGGTGCCCATCCTGGTGGAGCTGGACGGCGACGTGAACGGCC
ACAAGTTCAGCGTGTCCGGCGAGGGCGAAGGCGACGCCACCTACGGCAAGCTGACCCTGAAGTTCATCTG
CACCACCGGCAAGCTGCCCGTGCCCTGGCCCACCCTGGTGACCACCCTGACCTACGGCGTGCAGTGCTTC
AGCAGATACCCC
